Addgene plasmid #227800: pC368: pAAV.CMV-Cas13e-VEGFA sgRNA2
Purpose: Plasmid expressing active Cas13e with VEGFA mRNA targeting gRNA2
Depositing lab: Guei-Sheung Liu. Depositing organization: Centre for Eye Research Australia. Publication: Characterization of RNA editing and gene therapy with a compact CRISPR-Cas13 in the retina. Kumar S, Hsiao YW, Wong VHY, Aubin D, Wang JH, Lisowski L, Rakoczy EP, Li F, Alarcon-Martinez L, Gonzalez-Cordero A, Bui BV, Liu GS. Proc Natl Acad Sci U S A. 2024 Nov 5;121(45):e2408345121. doi: 10.1073/pnas.2408345121. Epub 2024 Oct 30. PubMed 39475642.
Backbone
  Vector backbone: pAAV.CMV-BGHpA
  Backbone manufacturer: VectorBuilder
  Vector type: Mammalian Expression, AAV
Growth in bacteria
  Bacterial resistance: Ampicillin, 100 μg/mL
  Growth temperature: 37°C
  Growth strain: NEB Stable
  Copy number: High Copy
Gene/Insert 1
  Gene/Insert name: U6-VEGFA sgRNA 2 (alt name: VEGFA)
  gRNA/shRNA sequence: cacttcgtgatgattctgccctcctccttc
  Species: Synthetic
  Insert size (bp): 375
  Entrez Gene: Vegfa (a.k.a. L-VEGF, Vegf, Vpf)
Gene/Insert 2
  Gene/Insert name: Cas13e (alt name: Cas13X.1, Cas13bt3)
  Species: Ruminococcus flavefaciens XPD3002
  Insert size (bp): 2403
  Tag / fusion protein: NLS (C terminal on insert); NLS (N terminal on insert); HA (C terminal on insert)
  gRNA/shRNA sequence: -
Terms and licenses: Academic/Nonprofit Terms; Industry Terms: Not Available to Industry
How to cite: pC368: pAAV.CMV-Cas13e-VEGFA sgRNA2 was a gift from Guei-Sheung Liu (Addgene plasmid # 227800 ; http://n2t.net/addgene:227800 ; RRID:Addgene_227800)
