[The description below was written by a language model from this plasmid's Addgene catalogue record and pLannotate feature annotations shown in this document.]
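Description:
pC368: pAAV.CMV-Cas13e-VEGFA sgRNA2 is an all-in-one AAV transfer plasmid for mammalian expression, built on a commercial pAAV.CMV-BGHpA backbone. It is propagated in bacteria as a high-copy plasmid through a ColE1/pUC-type origin and selected with ampicillin via the β-lactamase gene. An f1 phage origin and small rop and bom remnants from pBR322 are also annotated in the backbone. Two AAV2 inverted terminal repeats flank the payload, defining the segment that is replicated and packaged into recombinant AAV particles when rep/cap and helper functions are supplied in trans.

Between the ITRs sit two expression units in the same orientation. A human U6 RNA polymerase III promoter drives a single guide RNA (guide 2) directed against VEGFA mRNA; the catalogue links this target to the Vegfa gene entry. Downstream, the CMV enhancer and immediate-early promoter drive active Cas13e (also called Cas13X.1 or Cas13bt3), a compact RNA-guided RNA-targeting CRISPR effector of about 2.4 kb, terminated by the bovine growth hormone polyadenylation signal. The record describes nuclear localisation signals at both ends of the protein and a C-terminal HA tag. The feature table does not annotate the Cas13e coding sequence or the guide scaffold, but it does detect an HA tag fragment just upstream of the polyA signal, consistent with the catalogue. The attB4, attB1 and attB2 sites around the modules are scars from Gateway-style recombinational assembly.

The small effector lets nuclease and guide fit in one AAV genome. According to the record, the construct is used for knockdown of VEGFA transcripts, in work on RNA editing and gene therapy in the retina.
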