Features (pLannotate 1.2.2; 17 found; start..end, strand, type, name):
   2209..2229    -  protein_bind   attB1: mutant version of attB; core recombination site for the Gateway® BP reaction BP Clonase™
   2251..2454    -  promoter       CMV promoter: human cytomegalovirus (CMV) immediate early promoter
   2455..2758    -  enhancer       CMV enhancer: human cytomegalovirus immediate early enhancer
   2959..3199    -  promoter       U6 promoter: RNA polymerase III promoter for human U6 snRNA
   3200..3220    -  protein_bind   attB4: mutant version of attB; core recombination site for the Gateway® BP reaction BP Clonase™
   3227..3367    +  repeat_region  AAV2 ITR: inverted terminal repeat of adeno-associated virus serotype 2 inverted
   3429..4017    -  rep_origin     ori: high-copy-number ColE1/pMB1/pBR322/pUC origin of replication
   4188..5048    -  CDS            AmpR: β-lactamase; bla; confers resistance to ampicillin, carbenicillin, and related antibiotics
   5049..5153    -  promoter       AmpR promoter: bla
   5248..5283    +  CDS            rop (fragment): Rop protein, which maintains plasmids at low copy number; rop
   5385..5434    +  misc_feature   bom (fragment): basis of mobility region from pBR322
   5435..5890    -  rep_origin     f1 ori (sequence partly withheld): f1 bacteriophage origin of replication; arrow indicates direction of (+) strand synthesis
   5909..5960    +  misc_feature   bom (fragment): basis of mobility region from pBR322
   5965..6105    -  repeat_region  AAV2 ITR: inverted terminal repeat of adeno-associated virus serotype 2 inverted
   6209..6320    -  polyA_signal   bGH poly(A) signal: bovine growth hormone polyadenylation signal
   6351..6371    +  protein_bind   attB2: mutant version of attB; core recombination site for the Gateway® BP reaction BP Clonase™
   6377..6404    -  CDS            3xHA (fragment): three tandem HA epitope tags
>Addgene plasmid #227800 | pC368: pAAV.CMV-Cas13e-VEGFA sgRNA2 | addgene full sequence | sequence record 455906 | Addgene NGS Result
CATTGTCTGGGCAAGGATCTCTCTGAAGTCAATGTAATGGGCGCCCTCTTTTTCGGACATCTTCTTTGCT
TTTACGACCTTTTCTTCGAAAGCAAGGACTGCTTCGACACACTTCTTTTGCAGGTCATTATATGCTCGAA
AGCCTTTCTCATAAACTGTATGATAGCGTATTTTACCCTTTTCGTGGGGCATGAAGTACTCGCAGATTCG
CCCAAGGAATTCTGCATCGTCAAGAACATACAACTTGCCATAGTCACTCACGGAAAATACAATGGACTTT
TCATTACCGACACTCCCTTCAACAGGCAATTCGATGCTGTCATTGCTCCAAACAATCTTGTTACCAAGTT
CCTTCCGTACTGAACCCAGAAAATATTGTGCCATCATCAAGCACAATCTATCTCGGGCGAGGGTTTCATA
CAAGGCAGGGTTTGCTCCCTCGAACCGCCCAATTGCGTCTATGTGGTAGTATTTCTTATCAAGACCTACG
TCGCGCTGCCCGCCTCCGCTCTCCAAATGTTCTTCCACCAGCTTTGCAAATCCTTTTTTAGAATCGTACC
AAAATTTCTTCCGCAAAAACCCCCGTCTGATGGAAATGTGCTCCTTAAACCAGGCGACCTTCTGTTTGTA
ATCTATTTCATCCTTCTTACCCAGCCCGACATAGTCATAGAGCTTTTGATCACCGATCCTGCAAAGCCTG
TTCAAAATTTGGTCACAAACGACTTGATGCATTTCATTGATTGTAGAAGTCTGTGCGAATATACTATACA
CTCGTCCATCTATCCGTTCAGCCAACTGGAGTCGCTTAAGGCCGGCTTGAAAGTTCTCTACATCCTTCCC
AACAAGGCACACAAGCAGTCTATTGTATTCTCCAGGATTAAAGGAGCGAGTACAGTTTTCGTTTACATAC
TGAAGGATATCCCTAGCTTTTTCGTGCAGGGTCATCTCGTTAGTGGCTGCTTTTTTTTTTTCCCACACTC
CGCGCACATGCTTGACTCTTCCATCGATCCTTTGCTTGAATGCCTTCCTACCAATGCCGTGCTGTTCCAA
CACAAATCTAGGCAGGAATACATGATTATCCTTATCTGTAACTTTCACAACGTCGAGGATATTCTCAACG
TGTTGTCTATAGCGATAGAGCTTAGCAATAGCGTCATCCCCTTTTCCCTGGAGGCTAAGCAAGACCAAGT
ACTTGAGCTCATTCAGCCCCATTCTATAAGAGCGTGGTCCGGCGTTCTTATCAATGCGCACAATTACGTT
ATTCTTGGATATGTAATATGACTGGTCTTCATCTTTCTTACTAAAATCGACAACTACCTTCCCCTTGGTG
CGGTGCTTCTTATGTTCATCTCCAGCACCAGCCTCTTCTCGTACAATGTGGCGCCTACCGAAGCAGATTT
CGCTGTGCTGGGCTTCAAGATAATGCAATGCGAATTCAATGAATTTGTCTTTATGGCGCTTTGGATTTGT
GCCCTCGTTATCATTAGCGCGTTTTTTATCACCCTGTTCGCCGTGGTAGTATTCATATGCTTCGGCGGGA
ATTCGCCCCAACTGTGCCAGGATATCCCTGAACAACAATACCCTTTTGTCCCATGCCTTGGTAAATCGGG
AATCCTTAAGACAGTACATGGAGAGTGCCTTTCGGGTGAGTTTGTATTGGCCCTCATTCTTTTTCAGACC
GCTCACGGCTCCGTAGAGTCGGTCGAGCACTCGTCTTTCAACGAAGAAAGAGACAAAAAAGACTACCCCA
GCTGTAGTTATCCTATCGCCCTCGAACAGTGAGGGGAACTCAATAATGACTTCTGTTTCGCGTCGTCTAC
ATTCGAATATGGCCCTTTCGTATGCCCGCTCCATAATAGTCCGCAACTCGTCCTCTGCGGTGAAGGTCAA
GCACCCTGGACTGTGCCTGTAATGTGAGAAGTAATTTCGAAGAGCCTCTGCCTTAGCATTTGCGGCTTGT
GTGCTACATTTGATCAATGCCCTGGTGTCCTCATCGTACCAATCATGCTTGGAGTATTTTTCGTGGCGGA
GAAGGGATTCAACGAAAAGTCCGTCATTCTTGTCCCGATTGACCAAGGCCTTATTAAAGGCGATTGTAAA
ACACCATTTTCTGGCACCTTGATATTCATCAATGGAAAGTTCCCTCTTCTTGGATGTCTGCTTAGAGACC
TGAGCGACCTTCCGTTTCTTCTTTGGCATGGTGGCAGCCTGCTTTTTTGTACAAACTTGGATCTGACGGT
TCACTAAACCAGCTCTGCTTATATAGACCTCCCACCGTACACGCCTACCGCCCATTTGCGTCAATGGGGC
GGAGTTGTTACGACATTTTGGAAAGTCCCGTTGATTTTGGTGCCAAAACAAACTCCCATTGACGTCAATG
GGGTGGAGACTTGGAAATCCCCGTGAGTCAAACCGCTATCCACGCCCATTGATGTACTGCCAAAACCGCA
TCACCATGGTAATAGCGATGACTAATACGTAGATGTACTGCCAAGTAGGAAAGTCCCATAAGGTCATGTA
CTGGGCATAATGCCAGGCGGGCCATTTACCGTCATTGACGTCAATAGGGGGCGTACTTGGCATATGATAC
ACTTGATGTACTGCCAAGTGGGCAGTTTACCGTAAATACTCCACCCATTGACGTCAATGGAAAGTCCCTA
TTGGCGTTACTATGGGAACATACGTCATTATTGACGTCAATGGGCGGGGGTCGTTGGGCGGTCAGCCAGG
CGGGCCATTTACCGTAAGTTATGTAACGCGGAACTCCATATATGGGCTATGAACTAATGACCCCGTAATT
GATTACTATTAATAACTAAAGCTTCACCGCATCAGAATTCAAAAAAAGCTGTAATCACCCCACAAATCGG
GGGCTGCTCCAGCGAAGGAGGAGGGCAGAATCATCACGAAGTGGCTGTAATCACCCCACAAATCGGGGGC
TGCTCCAGCCGGTGTTTCGTCCTTTCCACAAGATATATAAAGCCAAGAAATCGAAATACTTTCAAGTTAC
GGTAAGCATATGATAGTCCATTTTAAAACATAATTTTAAAACTGCAAACTACCCAAGAAATTATTACTTT
CTACGTCACGTATTTTGTACTAATATCTTTGTGTTTACAGTCAAATTAATTCCAATTATCTCTCTAACAG
CCTTGTATCGTATATGCAAATATGAAGGAATCATGGGAAATAGGCCCTCCAACTTTTCTATACAAAGTTG
TCTAGAAGGAACCCCTAGTGATGGAGTTGGCCACTCCCTCTCTGCGCGCTCGCTCGCTCACTGAGGCCGG
GCGACCAAAGGTCGCCCGACGCCCGGGCTTTGCCCGGGCGGCCTCAGTGAGCGAGCGAGCGCGCAGCTGC
CTGCAGGACATGTGAGCAAAAGGCCAGCAAAAGGCCAGGAACCGTAAAAAGGCCGCGTTGCTGGCGTTTT
TCCATAGGCTCCGCCCCCCTGACGAGCATCACAAAAATCGACGCTCAAGTCAGAGGTGGCGAAACCCGAC
AGGACTATAAAGATACCAGGCGTTTCCCCCTGGAAGCTCCCTCGTGCGCTCTCCTGTTCCGACCCTGCCG
CTTACCGGATACCTGTCCGCCTTTCTCCCTTCGGGAAGCGTGGCGCTTTCTCATAGCTCACGCTGTAGGT
ATCTCAGTTCGGTGTAGGTCGTTCGCTCCAAGCTGGGCTGTGTGCACGAACCCCCCGTTCAGCCCGACCG
CTGCGCCTTATCCGGTAACTATCGTCTTGAGTCCAACCCGGTAAGACACGACTTATCGCCACTGGCAGCA
GCCACTGGTAACAGGATTAGCAGAGCGAGGTATGTAGGCGGTGCTACAGAGTTCTTGAAGTGGTGGCCTA
ACTACGGCTACACTAGAAGAACAGTATTTGGTATCTGCGCTCTGCTGAAGCCAGTTACCTTCGGAAAAAG
AGTTGGTAGCTCTTGATCCGGCAAACAAACCACCGCTGGTAGCGGTGGTTTTTTTGTTTGCAAGCAGCAG
ATTACGCGCAGAAAAAAAGGATCTCAAGAAGATCCTTTGATCTTTTCTACGGGGTCTGACGCTCAGTGGA
ACGAAAACTCACGTTAAGGGATTTTGGTCATGAGATTATCAAAAAGGATCTTCACCTAGATCCTTTTAAA
TTAAAAATGAAGTTTTAAATCAATCTAAAGTATATATGAGTAAACTTGGTCTGACAGTTACCAATGCTTA
ATCAGTGAGGCACCTATCTCAGCGATCTGTCTATTTCGTTCATCCATAGTTGCCTGACTCCCCGTCGTGT
AGATAACTACGATACGGGAGGGCTTACCATCTGGCCCCAGTGCTGCAATGATACCGCGGCTTCCACGCTC
ACCGGCTCCAGATTTATCAGCAATAAACCAGCCAGCCGGAAGGGCCGAGCGCAGAAGTGGTCCTGCAACT
TTATCCGCCTCCATCCAGTCTATTAATTGTTGCCGGGAAGCTAGAGTAAGTAGTTCGCCAGTTAATAGTT
TGCGCAACGTTGTTGCCATTGCTACAGGCATCGTGGTGTCACGCTCGTCGTTTGGTATGGCTTCATTCAG
CTCCGGTTCCCAACGATCAAGGCGAGTTACATGATCCCCCATGTTGTGCAAAAAAGCGGTTAGCTCCTTC
GGTCCTCCGATCGTTGTCAGAAGTAAGTTGGCCGCAGTGTTATCACTCATGGTTATGGCAGCACTGCATA
ATTCTCTTACTGTCATGCCATCCGTAAGATGCTTTTCTGTGACTGGTGAGTACTCAACCAAGTCATTCTG
AGAATAGTGTATGCGGCGACCGAGTTGCTCTTGCCCGGCGTCAATACGGGATAATACCGCGCCACATAGC
AGAACTTTAAAAGTGCTCATCATTGGAAAACGTTCTTCGGGGCGAAAACTCTCAAGGATCTTACCGCTGT
TGAGATCCAGTTCGATGTAACCCACTCGTGCACCCAACTGATCTTCAGCATCTTTTACTTTCACCAGCGT
TTCTGGGTGAGCAAAAACAGGAAGGCAAAATGCCGCAAAAAAGGGAATAAGGGCGACACGGAAATGTTGA
ATACTCATACTCTTCCTTTTTCAATATTATTGAAGCATTTATCAGGGTTATTGTCTCATGAGCGGATACA
TATTTGAATGTATTTAGAAAAATAAACAAATAGGGGTTCCGCGCACATTTCCCCGAAAAGTGCCACCTGA
CGTCTAAGAAACCATTATTATCATGACATTAACCTATAAAAATAGGCGTATCACGAGGCCCTTTCGTCTC
GCGCGTTTCGGTGATGACGGTGAAAACCTCTGACACATGCAGCTCCCGGAGACGGTCACAGCTTGTCTGT
AAGCGGATGCCGGGAGCAGACAAGCCCGTCAGGGCGCGTCAGCGGGTGTTGGCGGGTGTCGGGGCTGGCT
TAACTATGCGGCATCAGAGCAGATTGTACTGAGAGTGCACCATAAAATTGTAAACGTTAATATTTTGTTA
AAATTCGCGTTAAATTTTTGTTAAATCAGCTCATTTTTTAACCAATAGACCGAAATCGGCAAAATCCCTT
ATAAATCAAAAGAATAGCCCGAGATAGAGT
[37 nt withheld, positions 5561-5597]
AAAGAACGTGGACTCCAACGTCAAAGG
[141 nt withheld, positions 5625-5765]
G
[46 nt withheld, positions 5767-5812]
A
[95 nt withheld, positions 5814-5908]
TATGCGGTGTGAAATACCGCACAGATGCGTAAGGAGAAAATACCGCATCAGGCGCCCCTGCAGGCAGCTG
CGCGCTCGCTCGCTCACTGAGGCCGCCCGGGCAAAGCCCGGGCGTCGGGCGACCTTTGGTCGCCCGGCCT
CAGTGAGCGAGCGAGCGCGCAGAGAGGGAGTGGCCAACTCCATCACTAGGGGTTCCTGCGGCCCTCCCCA
GCATGCCTGCTATTCTCTTCCCAATCCTCCCCCTTGCTGTCCTGCCCCACCCCACCCCCCAGAATAGAAT
GACACCTACTCAGACAATGCGATGCAATTTCCTCATTTTATTAGGAAAGGACAGTGGGAGTGGCACCTTC
CAGGGTCAAGGAAGGCACGGGGGAGGGGCAAACAACAGATGGCTGGCAACTAGAAGGCACAGTCGAGGCT
GATCAGCGAGCTCTAGGAATTCCCACTTTGTACAAGAAAGCTGGGTTCAAGCGTAATCTGGAACATCGTA
TGGGTAGGAGGATACTTTTCTTTTTTTCTTGGGCTTCACTGGAAACTTCCATTCTTTCTCAATCCCATAT
TTTTTCATCACATCAGAAAACAATCCAAATTCGTCTATGACGAACTTGAGGTGGTGATGGAAAAAGGCTC
TCCTTACCTTATTCACAGCAGTTTTCTCGGCTTCCTTACA
